Addgene plasmid #208809: pCFT9.2
Purpose: Expresses the fluorescent protein GFPmut2
Depositing lab: François-Xavier Campbell-Valois. Depositing organization: University of Ottawa. Publication: Anaerobic fluorescent reporters for live imaging of Pseudomonas aeruginosa. Tchagang CF, Mah TF, Campbell-Valois FX. Front Microbiol. 2023 Oct 20;14:1245755. doi: 10.3389/fmicb.2023.1245755. eCollection 2023. PubMed 37928662.
Backbone
  Vector backbone: pUdO4a
  Backbone size w/o insert (bp): 2892
  Total vector size (bp): 3609
Growth in bacteria
  Bacterial resistance: Ampicillin, 100 μg/mL
  Growth temperature: 37°C
  Growth strain: DH5alpha
  Copy number: Low Copy
Gene/Insert
  Gene/Insert name: GFPmut2 (alt name: GFP)
  Insert size (bp): 717
  Promoter: tac
  Cloning method: Gibson Cloning
  Sequencing primers: 5′ M13-rev; 3′ M13-fwd
Terms and licenses: Academic/Nonprofit Terms; Industry Terms: Not Available to Industry
How to cite: pCFT9.2 was a gift from François-Xavier Campbell-Valois (Addgene plasmid # 208809 ; http://n2t.net/addgene:208809 ; RRID:Addgene_208809)
