[The description below was written by a language model from this plasmid's Addgene catalogue record and pLannotate feature annotations shown in this document.]
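Description:
pCFT9.2 is a small bacterial expression plasmid (about 3.6 kb) built on the pUdO4a backbone that expresses the green fluorescent protein GFPmut2. It replicates through the pBBR1 origin together with the pBBR1 Rep protein, a broad-host-range replicon originally from Bordetella bronchiseptica that works in many Gram-negative bacteria besides E. coli. This fits the associated publication's focus on Pseudomonas aeruginosa. The record lists it as low copy. Selection relies on β-lactamase (AmpR) expressed from its own bla promoter, which confers resistance to ampicillin and related antibiotics.

The payload is the 717 bp GFPmut2 coding sequence, inserted by Gibson assembly. GFPmut2 is a constitutively fluorescent, rapidly maturing variant of Aequorea victoria GFP. The catalogue entry gives tac as the promoter. The automated feature table does not annotate a tac promoter as such, but it shows a lac operator and a fragment of the pUC18/19 multiple cloning site directly upstream of the GFP open reading frame. The operator suggests that expression could be subject to lac repressor control and IPTG relief in hosts that supply LacI; no lacI gene is annotated on the plasmid itself. Short T7 and T3 promoter motifs and a small lacZα remnant are also annotated, and these appear to be leftovers of the cloning vector lineage rather than functional parts of the design.

The publication title concerns anaerobic fluorescent reporters for live imaging of P. aeruginosa, so the plasmid serves as a GFP fluorescent reporter within that study. The record does not state its specific role there.
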