Features (pLannotate 1.2.2; 11 found; start..end, strand, type, name):
      1..772     +  rep_origin     pBBR1 oriV: replication origin of the broad-host-range plasmid pBBR1 from Bordetella bronchiseptica; requires the pBBR1 Rep protein for replication
    773..1435    +  CDS            pBBR1 Rep: replication protein for the broad-host-range plasmid pBBR1 from Bordetella bronchiseptica
   1563..1581    +  promoter       T7 promoter: promoter for bacteriophage T7 RNA polymerase
   1593..1609    +  protein_bind   lac operator: The lac repressor binds to the lac operator to inhibit transcription in E. coli. This inhibition can be relieved by adding lactose or isopropyl-β-D-thiogalactopyranoside (IPTG). lac repressor encoded by lacI
   1621..1653    +  misc_feature   MCS (fragment): pUC18/19 multiple cloning site
   1674..2387    +  CDS            GFPmut2: GFPmut2 is a basic (constitutively fluorescent) green fluorescent protein published in 1996, derived from Aequorea victoria. It is reported to be a very rapidly-maturing weak dimer.
   2533..2550    +  CDS            lacZα (fragment): LacZα fragment of β-galactosidase; lacZ fragment
   2549..2620    +  promoter       AmpR promoter: bla
   2621..3481    +  CDS            AmpR: β-lactamase; bla; confers resistance to ampicillin, carbenicillin, and related antibiotics
   3482..3500    +  promoter       T7 promoter: promoter for bacteriophage T7 RNA polymerase
   3589..3607    -  promoter       T3 promoter: promoter for bacteriophage T3 RNA polymerase
>Addgene plasmid #208809 | pCFT9.2 | addgene full sequence | sequence record 411068 | Addgene NGS Result
GCGGCCACCGGCTGGCTCGCTTCGCTCGGCCCGTGGACAACCCTGCTGGACAAGCTGATGGACAGGCTGC
GCCTGCCCACGAGCTTGACCACAGGGATTGCCCACCGGCTACCCAGCCTTCGACCACATACCCACCGGCT
CCAACTGCGCGGCCTGTGGCCTTGCCCCATCAATTTTTTTAATTTTCTCTGGGGAAAAGCCTCCGGCCTG
CGGCCTGCGCGCTTCGCTTGCCGGTTGGACACCAAGTGGAAGGCGGGTCAAGGCTCGCGCAGCGACCGCG
CAGCGGCTTGGCCTTGACGCGCCTGGAACGACCCAAGCCTATGCGAGTGGGGGCAGTCGAAGGGCGAAGC
CCGCCCGCCTGCCCCCCGAGCCTCACGGCGGCGAGTGCGGGGGTTCCAAGGGGGCAGCGCCACCTTGGGC
AAGGCCGAAGGCCGCGCAGTCGATCAACAAGCCCCGGAGGGGCCACTTTTTGCCGGAGGGGGAGCCGCGC
CGAAGGCGTGGGGGAACCCCGCAGGGGTGCCCTTCTTTGGGCACCAAAGAACTAGATATAGGGCGAAATG
CGAAAGACTTAAAAATCAACAACTTAAAAAAGGGGGGTACGCAACAGCTCATTGCGGCACCCCCCGCAAT
AGCTCATTGCGTAGGTTAAAGAAAATCTGTAATTGACTGCCACTTTTACGCAACGCATAATTGTTGTCGC
GCTGCCGAAAAGTTGCAGCTGATTGCGCATGGTGCCGCAACCGTGCGGCACCCCTACCGCATGGAGATAA
GCATGGCCACGCAGTCCAGAGAAATCGGCATTCAAGCCAAGAACAAGCCCGGTCACTGGGTGCAAACGGA
ACGCAAAGCGCATGAGGCGTGGGCCGGGCTTATTGCGAGGAAACCCACGGCGGCAATGCTGCTGCATCAC
CTCGTGGCGCAGATGGGCCACCAGAACGCCGTGGTGGTCAGCCAGAAGACACTTTCCAAGCTCATCGGAC
GTTCTTTGCGGACGGTCCAATACGCAGTCAAGGACTTGGTGGCCGAGCGCTGGATCTCCGTCGTGAAGCT
CAACGGCCCCGGCACCGTGTCGGCCTACGTGGTCAATGACCGCGTGGCGTGGGGCCAGCCCCGCGACCAG
TTGCGCCTGTCGGTGTTCAGTGCCGCCGTGGTGGTTGATCACGACGACCAGGACGAATCGCTGTTGGGGC
ATGGCGACCTGCGCCGCATCCCGACCCTGTATCCGGGCGAGCAGCAACTACCGACCGGCCCCGGCGAGGA
GCCGCCCAGCCAGCCCGGCATTCCGGGCATGGAACCAGACCTGCCAGCCTTGACCGAAACGGAGGAATGG
GAACGACGCGGGCAGCAGCGCCTGCCGATGCCCGATGAGCCGTGTTTTCTGGACGATGGCGAGCCGTTGG
AGCCGCCGACACGGGTCACGCTGCCGCGCCGGTAGCAGGAAACAGCTATGACCATGCCCGGGTAAGTGAC
TAGCGGAAACACAGAAAAAAGCCCGCACCTGACAGTGCGGGCTTTTTTTTTCGACCAAAGGCTCCGAAGA
GCCGAGTGTCTTCGGTGAATTGTAATACGACTCACTATAGGGCGAATTGACATTGTGAGCGGATAACAAT
ATAATGTGTGGAATTCGAGCTCGGTACCCGGGGATCCTCTAGATTTAAGAAGGAGATATACATATGAGTA
AAGGAGAAGAACTTTTCACTGGAGTTGTCCCAATTCTTGTTGAATTAGATGGTGATGTTAATGGGCACAA
ATTTTCTGTCAGTGGAGAGGGTGAAGGTGATGCAACATACGGAAAACTTACCCTTAAATTTATTTGCACT
ACTGGAAAACTACCTGTTCCATGGCCAACACTTGTCACTACTTTCGCGTATGGTCTTCAATGCTTTGCGA
GATACCCAGATCATATGAAACAGCATGACTTTTTCAAGAGTGCCATGCCCGAAGGTTATGTACAGGAAAG
AACTATATTTTTCAAAGATGACGGGAACTACAAGACACGTGCTGAAGTCAAGTTTGAAGGTGATACCCTT
GTTAATAGAATCGAGTTAAAAGGTATTGATTTTAAAGAAGATGGAAACATTCTTGGACACAAATTGGAAT
ACAACTATAACTCACACAATGTATACATCATGGCAGACAAACAAAAGAATGGAATCAAAGTTAACTTCAA
AATTAGACACAACATTGAAGATGGAAGCGTTCAACTAGCAGACCATTATCAACAAAATACTCCAATTGGC
GATGGCCCTGTCCTTTTACCAGACAACCATTACCTGTCCACACAATCTGCCCTTTCGAAAGATCCCAACG
AAAAGAGAGACCACATGGTCCTTCTTGAGTTTGTAACAGCTGCTGGGATTACACATGGCATGGATGAACT
ATACAAATAAATGTCCAGACCTGCAGCAATGGCCGACACGGTCTCTGAGAGAAGACACGTCGCTCTTCGA
CGTAAGTAACTGACTCGGTACCAAATTCCAGAAAAGAGGCCTCCCGAAAGGGGGGCCTTTTTTCGTTTTG
GTCCTAAGCTTAACTGGCCGTCGTTTTACATTCAAATATGTATCCGCTCATGAGACAATAACCCTGATAA
ATGCTTCAATAATATTGAAAAAGGAAGAGTATGAGTATTCAACATTTCCGTGTCGCCCTTATTCCCTTTT
TTGCGGCATTTTGCCTTCCTGTTTTTGCTCACCCAGAAACGCTGGTGAAAGTAAAAGATGCTGAAGATCA
GTTGGGTGCACGAGTGGGTTACATCGAACTGGATCTCAACAGCGGTAAGATCCTTGAGAGTTTTCGCCCC
GAAGAACGTTTTCCAATGATGAGCACTTTTAAAGTTCTGCTATGTGGCGCGGTATTATCCCGTATTGACG
CCGGGCAAGAGCAACTCGGTCGCCGCATACACTATTCTCAGAATGACTTGGTTGAGTACTCACCAGTCAC
AGAAAAGCATCTTACGGATGGCATGACAGTAAGAGAATTATGCAGTGCTGCCATAACCATGAGTGATAAC
ACTGCGGCCAACTTACTTCTGACAACGATCGGAGGACCGAAGGAGCTAACCGCTTTTTTGCACAACATGG
GGGATCATGTAACTCGCCTTGATCGTTGGGAACCGGAGCTGAATGAAGCCATACCAAACGACGAGCGTGA
CACCACGATGCCTGTAGCAATGGCAACAACGTTGCGCAAACTATTAACTGGCGAACTACTTACTCTAGCT
TCCCGGCAACAATTAATAGACTGGATGGAGGCGGATAAAGTTGCAGGACCACTTCTGCGCTCGGCCCTTC
CGGCTGGCTGGTTTATTGCTGATAAATCTGGAGCCGGTGAGCGTGGGTCTCGCGGTATCATTGCAGCACT
GGGGCCAGATGGTAAGCCCTCCCGTATCGTAGTTATCTACACGACGGGGAGTCAGGCAACTATGGATGAA
CGAAATAGACAGATCGCTGAGATAGGTGCCTCACTGATTAAGCATTGGTAATAATACGACTCACTATAGG
GTAACTAATTGAGGCGCGCCTACCACCGTCAAAAAAAACGGCGCTTTTTAGCGCCGTTTTTATTTTTCAA
CCTTCCTAGGTAAGTGACCCTTTAGTGAGGGTTAATT
